>Addgene plasmid #63599 | pX330A_dCas9-1x5 | depositor full sequence | sequence record 105770 | pX330A_dCas9-1x5 sequence 8961 bps
AGGTACCCGTTACATAACTTACGGTAAATGGCCCGCCTGGCTGACCGCCCAACGACCCCCGCCCATTGAC
GTCAATAGTAACGCCAATAGGGACTTTCCATTGACGTCAATGGGTGGAGTATTTACGGTAAACTGCCCAC
TTGGCAGTACATCAAGTGTATCATATGCCAAGTACGCCCCCTATTGACGTCAATGACGGTAAATGGCCCG
CCTGGCATTGTGCCCAGTACATGACCTTATGGGACTTTCCTACTTGGCAGTACATCTACGTATTAGTCAT
CGCTATTACCATGGTCGAGGTGAGCCCCACGTTCTGCTTCACTCTCCCCATCTCCCCCCCCTCCCCACCC
CCAATTTTGTATTTATTTATTTTTTAATTATTTTGTGCAGCGATGGGGGCGGGGGGGGGGGGGGGGCGCG
CGCCAGGCGGGGCGGGGCGGGGCGAGGGGCGGGGCGGGGCGAGGCGGAGAGGTGCGGCGGCAGCCAATCA
GAGCGGCGCGCTCCGAAAGTTTCCTTTTATGGCGAGGCGGCGGCGGCGGCGGCCCTATAAAAAGCGAAGC
GCGCGGCGGGCGGGAGTCGCTGCGACGCTGCCTTCGCCCCGTGCCCCGCTCCGCCGCCGCCTCGCGCCGC
CCGCCCCGGCTCTGACTGACCGCGTTACTCCCACAGGTGAGCGGGCGGGACGGCCCTTCTCCTCCGGGCT
GTAATTAGCTGAGCAAGAGGTAAGGGTTTAAGGGATGGTTGGTTGGTGGGGTATTAATGTTTAATTACCT
GGAGCACCTGCCTGAAATCACTTTTTTTCAGGTTGGACCGGTGCCACCATGGACTATAAGGACCACGACG
GAGACTACAAGGATCATGATATTGATTACAAAGACGATGACGATAAGATGGCCCCAAAGAAGAAGCGGAA
GGTCGGTATCCACGGAGTCCCAGCAGCCGACAAGAAGTACAGCATCGGCCTGGCCATCGGCACCAACTCT
GTGGGCTGGGCCGTGATCACCGACGAGTACAAGGTGCCCAGCAAGAAATTCAAGGTGCTGGGCAACACCG
ACCGGCACAGCATCAAGAAGAACCTGATCGGAGCCCTGCTGTTCGACAGCGGCGAAACAGCCGAGGCCAC
CCGGCTGAAGAGAACCGCCAGAAGAAGATACACCAGACGGAAGAACCGGATCTGCTATCTGCAAGAGATC
TTCAGCAACGAGATGGCCAAGGTGGACGACAGCTTCTTCCACAGACTGGAAGAGTCCTTCCTGGTGGAAG
AGGATAAGAAGCACGAGCGGCACCCCATCTTCGGCAACATCGTGGACGAGGTGGCCTACCACGAGAAGTA
CCCCACCATCTACCACCTGAGAAAGAAACTGGTGGACAGCACCGACAAGGCCGACCTGCGGCTGATCTAT
CTGGCCCTGGCCCACATGATCAAGTTCCGGGGCCACTTCCTGATCGAGGGCGACCTGAACCCCGACAACA
GCGACGTGGACAAGCTGTTCATCCAGCTGGTGCAGACCTACAACCAGCTGTTCGAGGAAAACCCCATCAA
CGCCAGCGGCGTGGACGCCAAGGCCATCCTGTCTGCCAGACTGAGCAAGAGCAGACGGCTGGAAAATCTG
ATCGCCCAGCTGCCCGGCGAGAAGAAGAATGGCCTGTTCGGAAACCTGATTGCCCTGAGCCTGGGCCTGA
CCCCCAACTTCAAGAGCAACTTCGACCTGGCCGAGGATGCCAAACTGCAGCTGAGCAAGGACACCTACGA
CGACGACCTGGACAACCTGCTGGCCCAGATCGGCGACCAGTACGCCGACCTGTTTCTGGCCGCCAAGAAC
CTGTCCGACGCCATCCTGCTGAGCGACATCCTGAGAGTGAACACCGAGATCACCAAGGCCCCCCTGAGCG
CCTCTATGATCAAGAGATACGACGAGCACCACCAGGACCTGACCCTGCTGAAAGCTCTCGTGCGGCAGCA
GCTGCCTGAGAAGTACAAAGAGATTTTCTTCGACCAGAGCAAGAACGGCTACGCCGGCTACATTGACGGC
GGAGCCAGCCAGGAAGAGTTCTACAAGTTCATCAAGCCCATCCTGGAAAAGATGGACGGCACCGAGGAAC
TGCTCGTGAAGCTGAACAGAGAGGACCTGCTGCGGAAGCAGCGGACCTTCGACAACGGCAGCATCCCCCA
CCAGATCCACCTGGGAGAGCTGCACGCCATTCTGCGGCGGCAGGAAGATTTTTACCCATTCCTGAAGGAC
AACCGGGAAAAGATCGAGAAGATCCTGACCTTCCGCATCCCCTACTACGTGGGCCCTCTGGCCAGGGGAA
ACAGCAGATTCGCCTGGATGACCAGAAAGAGCGAGGAAACCATCACCCCCTGGAACTTCGAGGAAGTGGT
GGACAAGGGCGCTTCCGCCCAGAGCTTCATCGAGCGGATGACCAACTTCGATAAGAACCTGCCCAACGAG
AAGGTGCTGCCCAAGCACAGCCTGCTGTACGAGTACTTCACCGTGTATAACGAGCTGACCAAAGTGAAAT
ACGTGACCGAGGGAATGAGAAAGCCCGCCTTCCTGAGCGGCGAGCAGAAAAAGGCCATCGTGGACCTGCT
GTTCAAGACCAACCGGAAAGTGACCGTGAAGCAGCTGAAAGAGGACTACTTCAAGAAAATCGAGTGCTTC
GACTCCGTGGAAATCTCCGGCGTGGAAGATCGGTTCAACGCCTCCCTGGGCACATACCACGATCTGCTGA
AAATTATCAAGGACAAGGACTTCCTGGACAATGAGGAAAACGAGGACATTCTGGAAGATATCGTGCTGAC
CCTGACACTGTTTGAGGACAGAGAGATGATCGAGGAACGGCTGAAAACCTATGCCCACCTGTTCGACGAC
AAAGTGATGAAGCAGCTGAAGCGGCGGAGATACACCGGCTGGGGCAGGCTGAGCCGGAAGCTGATCAACG
GCATCCGGGACAAGCAGTCCGGCAAGACAATCCTGGATTTCCTGAAGTCCGACGGCTTCGCCAACAGAAA
CTTCATGCAGCTGATCCACGACGACAGCCTGACCTTTAAAGAGGACATCCAGAAAGCCCAGGTGTCCGGC
CAGGGCGATAGCCTGCACGAGCACATTGCCAATCTGGCCGGCAGCCCCGCCATTAAGAAGGGCATCCTGC
AGACAGTGAAGGTGGTGGACGAGCTCGTGAAAGTGATGGGCCGGCACAAGCCCGAGAACATCGTGATCGA
AATGGCCAGAGAGAACCAGACCACCCAGAAGGGACAGAAGAACAGCCGCGAGAGAATGAAGCGGATCGAA
GAGGGCATCAAAGAGCTGGGCAGCCAGATCCTGAAAGAACACCCCGTGGAAAACACCCAGCTGCAGAACG
AGAAGCTGTACCTGTACTACCTGCAGAATGGGCGGGATATGTACGTGGACCAGGAACTGGACATCAACCG
GCTGTCCGACTACGATGTGGACGCCATCGTGCCTCAGAGCTTTCTGAAGGACGACTCCATCGACAACAAG
GTGCTGACCAGAAGCGACAAGAACCGGGGCAAGAGCGACAACGTGCCCTCCGAAGAGGTCGTGAAGAAGA
TGAAGAACTACTGGCGGCAGCTGCTGAACGCCAAGCTGATTACCCAGAGAAAGTTCGACAATCTGACCAA
GGCCGAGAGAGGCGGCCTGAGCGAACTGGATAAGGCCGGCTTCATCAAGAGACAGCTGGTGGAAACCCGG
CAGATCACAAAGCACGTGGCACAGATCCTGGACTCCCGGATGAACACTAAGTACGACGAGAATGACAAGC
TGATCCGGGAAGTGAAAGTGATCACCCTGAAGTCCAAGCTGGTGTCCGATTTCCGGAAGGATTTCCAGTT
TTACAAAGTGCGCGAGATCAACAACTACCACCACGCCCACGACGCCTACCTGAACGCCGTCGTGGGAACC
GCCCTGATCAAAAAGTACCCTAAGCTGGAAAGCGAGTTCGTGTACGGCGACTACAAGGTGTACGACGTGC
GGAAGATGATCGCCAAGAGCGAGCAGGAAATCGGCAAGGCTACCGCCAAGTACTTCTTCTACAGCAACAT
CATGAACTTTTTCAAGACCGAGATTACCCTGGCCAACGGCGAGATCCGGAAGCGGCCTCTGATCGAGACA
AACGGCGAAACCGGGGAGATCGTGTGGGATAAGGGCCGGGATTTTGCCACCGTGCGGAAAGTGCTGAGCA
TGCCCCAAGTGAATATCGTGAAAAAGACCGAGGTGCAGACAGGCGGCTTCAGCAAAGAGTCTATCCTGCC
CAAGAGGAACAGCGATAAGCTGATCGCCAGAAAGAAGGACTGGGACCCTAAGAAGTACGGCGGCTTCGAC
AGCCCCACCGTGGCCTATTCTGTGCTGGTGGTGGCCAAAGTGGAAAAGGGCAAGTCCAAGAAACTGAAGA
GTGTGAAAGAGCTGCTGGGGATCACCATCATGGAAAGAAGCAGCTTCGAGAAGAATCCCATCGACTTTCT
GGAAGCCAAGGGCTACAAAGAAGTGAAAAAGGACCTGATCATCAAGCTGCCTAAGTACTCCCTGTTCGAG
CTGGAAAACGGCCGGAAGAGAATGCTGGCCTCTGCCGGCGAACTGCAGAAGGGAAACGAACTGGCCCTGC
CCTCCAAATATGTGAACTTCCTGTACCTGGCCAGCCACTATGAGAAGCTGAAGGGCTCCCCCGAGGATAA
TGAGCAGAAACAGCTGTTTGTGGAACAGCACAAGCACTACCTGGACGAGATCATCGAGCAGATCAGCGAG
TTCTCCAAGAGAGTGATCCTGGCCGACGCTAATCTGGACAAAGTGCTGTCCGCCTACAACAAGCACCGGG
ATAAGCCCATCAGAGAGCAGGCCGAGAATATCATCCACCTGTTTACCCTGACCAATCTGGGAGCCCCTGC
CGCCTTCAAGTACTTTGACACCACCATCGACCGGAAGAGGTACACCAGCACCAAAGAGGTGCTGGACGCC
ACCCTGATCCACCAGAGCATCACCGGCCTGTACGAGACACGGATCGACCTGTCTCAGCTGGGAGGCGACA
AAAGGCCGGCGGCCACGAAAAAGGCCGGCCAGGCAAAAAAGAAAAAGTAAGAATTCCTAGAGCTCGCTGA
TCAGCCTCGACTGTGCCTTCTAGTTGCCAGCCATCTGTTGTTTGCCCCTCCCCCGTGCCTTCCTTGACCC
TGGAAGGTGCCACTCCCACTGTCCTTTCCTAATAAAATGAGGAAATTGCATCGCATTGTCTGAGTAGGTG
TCATTCTATTCTGGGGGGTGGGGTGGGGCAGGACAGCAAGGGGGAGGATTGGGAAGAGAATAGCAGGCAT
GCTGGGGAGCGGCCGCAGGAACCCCTAGTGATGGAGTTGGCCACTCCCTCTCTGCGCGCTCGCTCGCTCA
CTGAGGCCGGGCGACCAAAGGTCGCCCGACGCCCGGGCTTTGCCCGGGCGGCCTCAGTGAGCGAGCGAGC
GCGCAGCTGCCTGCAGGGGCGCCTGATGCGGTATTTTCTCCTTACGCATCTGTGCGGTATTTCACACCGC
ATA
[142 nt withheld, positions 5534-5675]
C
[141 nt withheld, positions 5677-5817]
CCTTTGACGTTGGAGTCCACGTTCTTT
[37 nt withheld, positions 5845-5881]
ACCCTATCTCGGGCTATTCTTTTGATTTATAAGGGATTTTGCCGATTTCGGCCTATTGGTTAAAAAATGA
GCTGATTTAACAAAAATTTAACGCGAATTTTAACAAAATATTAACGTTTACAATTTTATGGTGCACTCTC
AGTACAATCTGCTCTGATGCCGCATAGTTAAGCCAGCCCCGACACCCGCCAACACCCGCTGACGCGCCCT
GACGGGCTTGTCTGCTCCCGGCATCCGCTTACAGACAAGCTGTGACCGTCTCCGGGAGCTGCATGTGTCA
GAGGTTTTCACCGTCATCACCGAAACGCGCGAGACGAAAGGGCCTCGTGATACGCCTATTTTTATAGGTT
AATGTCATGATAATAATGGTTTCTTAGACGTCAGGTGGCACTTTTCGGGGAAATGTGCGCGGAACCCCTA
TTTGTTTATTTTTCTAAATACATTCAAATATGTATCCGCTCATGAGACAATAACCCTGATAAATGCTTCA
ATAATATTGAAAAAGGAAGAGTATGAGTATTCAACATTTCCGTGTCGCCCTTATTCCCTTTTTTGCGGCA
TTTTGCCTTCCTGTTTTTGCTCACCCAGAAACGCTGGTGAAAGTAAAAGATGCTGAAGATCAGTTGGGTG
CACGAGTGGGTTACATCGAACTGGATCTCAACAGCGGTAAGATCCTTGAGAGTTTTCGCCCCGAAGAACG
TTTTCCAATGATGAGCACTTTTAAAGTTCTGCTATGTGGCGCGGTATTATCCCGTATTGACGCCGGGCAA
GAGCAACTCGGTCGCCGCATACACTATTCTCAGAATGACTTGGTTGAGTACTCACCAGTCACAGAAAAGC
ATCTTACGGATGGCATGACAGTAAGAGAATTATGCAGTGCTGCCATAACCATGAGTGATAACACTGCGGC
CAACTTACTTCTGACAACGATCGGAGGACCGAAGGAGCTAACCGCTTTTTTGCACAACATGGGGGATCAT
GTAACTCGCCTTGATCGTTGGGAACCGGAGCTGAATGAAGCCATACCAAACGACGAGCGTGACACCACGA
TGCCTGTAGCAATGGCAACAACGTTGCGCAAACTATTAACTGGCGAACTACTTACTCTAGCTTCCCGGCA
ACAATTAATAGACTGGATGGAGGCGGATAAAGTTGCAGGACCACTTCTGCGCTCGGCCCTTCCGGCTGGC
TGGTTTATTGCTGATAAATCTGGAGCCGGTGAGCGTGGAAGCCGCGGTATCATTGCAGCACTGGGGCCAG
ATGGTAAGCCCTCCCGTATCGTAGTTATCTACACGACGGGGAGTCAGGCAACTATGGATGAACGAAATAG
ACAGATCGCTGAGATAGGTGCCTCACTGATTAAGCATTGGTAACTGTCAGACCAAGTTTACTCATATATA
CTTTAGATTGATTTAAAACTTCATTTTTAATTTAAAAGGATCTAGGTGAAGATCCTTTTTGATAATCTCA
TGACCAAAATCCCTTAACGTGAGTTTTCGTTCCACTGAGCGTCAGACCCCGTAGAAAAGATCAAAGGATC
TTCTTGAGATCCTTTTTTTCTGCGCGTAATCTGCTGCTTGCAAACAAAAAAACCACCGCTACCAGCGGTG
GTTTGTTTGCCGGATCAAGAGCTACCAACTCTTTTTCCGAAGGTAACTGGCTTCAGCAGAGCGCAGATAC
CAAATACTGTCCTTCTAGTGTAGCCGTAGTTAGGCCACCACTTCAAGAACTCTGTAGCACCGCCTACATA
CCTCGCTCTGCTAATCCTGTTACCAGTGGCTGCTGCCAGTGGCGATAAGTCGTGTCTTACCGGGTTGGAC
TCAAGACGATAGTTACCGGATAAGGCGCAGCGGTCGGGCTGAACGGGGGGTTCGTGCACACAGCCCAGCT
TGGAGCGAACGACCTACACCGAACTGAGATACCTACAGCGTGAGCTATGAGAAAGCGCCACGCTTCCCGA
AGGGAGAAAGGCGGACAGGTATCCGGTAAGCGGCAGGGTCGGAACAGGAGAGCGCACGAGGGAGCTTCCA
GGGGGAAACGCCTGGTATCTTTATAGTCCTGTCGGGTTTCGCCACCTCTGACTTGAGCGTCGATTTTTGT
GATGCTCGTCAGGGGGGCGGAGCCTATGGAAAAACGCCAGCAACGCGGCCTTTTTACGGTTCCTGGCCTT
TTGCTGGCCTTTTGCTCACATGTGAGGGCCTATTTCCCATGATTCCTTCATATTTGCATATACGATACAA
GGCTGTTAGAGAGATAATTGGAATTAATTTGACTGTAAACACAAAGATATTAGTACAAAATACGTGACGT
AGAAAGTAATAATTTCTTGGGTAGTTTGCAGTTTTAAAATTATGTTTTAAAATGGACTATCATATGCTTA
CCGTAACTTGAAAGTATTTCGATTTCTTGGCTTTATATATCTTGTGGAAAGGACGAAACACCGGGTCTTC
GAGAAGACCTGTTTTAGAGCTAGAAATAGCAAGTTAAAATAAGGCTAGTCCGTTATCAACTTGAAAAAGT
GGCACCGAGTCGGTGCTTTTTTGTTTTAGAGCTAGAAATAGCAAGTTAAAATAAGGCTAGTCCGTTTTTA
GCGCGTGCGCCAATTCTGCAGACAAATGGCTCTAGAGACCGGCGCCGCTACAGGGCGCGTCCCATTCGCC
ATTCAGGCTGCGCAACTGTTGGGAAGGGCGATCGGTGCGGGCCTCTTCGCTATTACGCCAGCTGGCGAAA
GGGGGATGTGCTGCAAGGCGATTAAGTTGGGTAACGCCAGGGTTTTCCCAGTCACGACGTTGTAAAACGA
CGGCCAGTGAGCGCGCGTAATACGACTCACTATAGGGCGAATTGGGTACCGGGCCCCCCCTCGAGGTCCT
CCAGCTTTTGTTCCCTTTAGTGAGGGTTAATTGCGCGCTTGGCGTAATCATGGTCATAGCTGTTTCCTGT
GTGAAATTGTTATCCGCTCACAATTCCACACAACATACGAGCCGGAAGCATAAAGTGTAAAGCCTGGGGT
GCCTAATGAGTGAGCTAACTCACATTAATTGCGTTGCGCTCACTGCCCGCTTTCCACCGGTGGTCTCTAG
Features (pLannotate 1.2.2; 26 found; start..end, strand, type, name):
      8..293     +  enhancer       CMV enhancer: human cytomegalovirus immediate early enhancer; contains an 18-bp deletion relative to the standard CMV enhancer
    295..572     +  promoter       chicken β-actin promoter: No description available
    573..801     +  intron         hybrid intron: hybrid between chicken β-actin (CBA) and minute virus of mice (MMV) introns (Gray et al., 2011)
    939..2540    +  CDS            dCas9(N): N-terminal portion of catalytically inactive Streptococcus pyogenes dCas9 carrying the D10A mutation (Zetsche et al., 2015)
   2541..5039    +  CDS            Cas9(C): C-terminal portion of Streptococcus pyogenes Cas9 (Zetsche et al., 2015)
   5040..5087    +  CDS            nucleoplasmin NLS: bipartite nuclear localization signal from nucleoplasmin
   5121..5232    +  polyA_signal   bGH poly(A) signal: bovine growth hormone polyadenylation signal
   5337..5477    +  repeat_region  AAV2 ITR: inverted terminal repeat of adeno-associated virus serotype 2 inverted
   5482..5533    -  misc_feature   bom (fragment): basis of mobility region from pBR322
   5552..5932    +  rep_origin     M13 ori (sequence partly withheld): M13 bacteriophage origin of replication; arrow indicates direction of (+) strand synthesis
   6008..6057    -  misc_feature   bom (fragment): basis of mobility region from pBR322
   6159..6194    -  CDS            rop (fragment): Rop protein, which maintains plasmids at low copy number; rop
   6289..6393    +  promoter       AmpR promoter: bla
   6394..7254    +  CDS            AmpR: β-lactamase; bla; confers resistance to ampicillin, carbenicillin, and related antibiotics
   7425..8013    +  rep_origin     ori: high-copy-number ColE1/pMB1/pBR322/pUC origin of replication
   8075..8315    +  promoter       U6 promoter: RNA polymerase III promoter for human U6 snRNA
   8342..8417    +  misc_RNA       gRNA scaffold: guide RNA scaffold for the Streptococcus pyogenes CRISPR/Cas9 system
   8424..8467    +  misc_RNA       gRNA scaffold (fragment): guide RNA scaffold for the Streptococcus pyogenes CRISPR/Cas9 system
   8513..8531    -  rep_origin     f1 ori (fragment): f1 bacteriophage origin of replication; arrow indicates direction of (+) strand synthesis
   8536..8691    -  CDS            lacZα (fragment): LacZα fragment of β-galactosidase; lacZ fragment
   8699..8717    +  promoter       T7 promoter: promoter for bacteriophage T7 RNA polymerase
   8726..8749    -  misc_feature   MCS (fragment): pBluescript multiple cloning site
   8765..8783    -  promoter       T3 promoter: promoter for bacteriophage T3 RNA polymerase
   8828..8844    -  protein_bind   lac operator: The lac repressor binds to the lac operator to inhibit transcription in E. coli. This inhibition can be relieved by adding lactose or isopropyl-β-D-thiogalactopyranoside (IPTG). lac repressor encoded by lacI
   8852..8882    -  promoter       lac promoter: promoter for the E. coli lac operon
   8897..8918    -  protein_bind   CAP binding site: CAP binding activates transcription in the presence of cAMP. E. coli catabolite activator protein
