[The description below was written by a language model from this plasmid's Addgene catalogue record and pLannotate feature annotations shown in this document.]
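Description:
pX330A_dCas9-1x5 is a high-copy mammalian expression and CRISPR plasmid built on a pUC-origin backbone, partly derived from the pX330 family of all-in-one Cas9/guide RNA vectors. It is propagated in E. coli through the ColE1/pUC origin and selected with ampicillin via the β-lactamase gene. The feature table also picks up an M13/f1 phage origin, a single AAV2 ITR downstream of the expression cassette, and short bom and rop fragments, which appear to be backbone remnants and not functional payload elements.

The main cassette expresses a humanized, catalytically inactive Streptococcus pyogenes Cas9 (dCas9) from the CBh promoter, annotated here as its component parts: a CMV enhancer, the chicken β-actin promoter and a hybrid CBA/MVM intron. The catalogue lists an N-terminal 3xFLAG tag, which is not separately annotated. The coding region ends in a nucleoplasmin bipartite nuclear localization signal followed by the bGH polyadenylation signal. The annotation explicitly notes the D10A mutation in the N-terminal portion; the other inactivating change is not called out in the table. A separate human U6 RNA polymerase III promoter drives an S. pyogenes guide RNA scaffold.

Downstream of this scaffold lie a second partial scaffold fragment and a lacZα/pBluescript MCS segment with T7, T3 and lac promoter elements. The arrangement looks like a placeholder for inserting further guide RNA cassettes, though the record does not explain it or the "1x5" in the name. The stated purpose is co-expression of dCas9 and a gRNA, giving programmable DNA binding without cleavage in mammalian cells.
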