Addgene plasmid #63599: pX330A_dCas9-1x5
Purpose: Expresses dCas9 and gRNA
Depositing lab: Takashi Yamamoto. Depositing organization: Hiroshima University. Publication: Production of knockout mice by DNA microinjection of various CRISPR/Cas9 vectors into freeze-thawed fertilized oocytes. Nakagawa Y, Sakuma T, Sakamoto T, Ohmuraya M, Nakagata N, Yamamoto T. BMC Biotechnol. 2015 May 22;15(1):33. 10.1186/s12896-015-0144-x PubMed 25997509.
Backbone
  Vector backbone: pUC ori vector
  Vector type: Mammalian Expression, CRISPR
Growth in bacteria
  Bacterial resistance: Ampicillin, 100 μg/mL
  Growth temperature: 37°C
  Growth strain: Stbl3
  Copy number: High Copy
Gene/Insert
  Gene/Insert name: humanized S. pyogenes dCas9
  Species: S. pyogenes
  Insert size (bp): 4272
  Promoter: CBh
  Tag / fusion protein: 3xFLAG (N terminal on insert)
  Cloning method: Unknown
  Sequencing primers: 5′ T7 (TAATACGACTCACTATAGGG)
Resource information
  A portion of this plasmid was derived from a plasmid made by: Feng Zhang
Terms and licenses: Academic/Nonprofit Terms; Industry Terms: Not Available to Industry
How to cite: pX330A_dCas9-1x5 was a gift from Takashi Yamamoto (Addgene plasmid # 63599 ; http://n2t.net/addgene:63599 ; RRID:Addgene_63599)
