>Addgene plasmid #63599 | pX330A_dCas9-1x5 | addgene partial sequence | sequence record 113845 | M13pUC-Fwd 5'-CCCAGTCACGACGTTGTAAAACG-3'
ACTACTATAGGGCGAATTGGGTACCGGGCCCCCCCTCGAGGTCCTCCAGCTTTTGTTCCCTTTAGTGAGG
GTTAATTGCGCGCTTGGCGTAATCATGGTCATAGCTGTTTCCTGTGTGAAATTGTTATCCGCTCACAATT
CCACACAACATACGAGCCGGAAGCATAAAGTGTAAAGCCTGGGGTGCCTAATGAGTGAGCTAACTCACAT
TAATTGCGTTGCGCTCACTGCCCGCTTTCCACCGGTGGTCTCTAGAGGTACCCGTTACATAACTTACGGT
AAATGGCCCGCCTGGCTGACCGCCCAACGACCCCCGCCCATTGACGTCAATAGTAACGCCAATAGGGACT
TTCCATTGACGTCAATGGGTGGAGTATTTACGGTAAACTGCCCACTTGGCAGTACATCAAGTGTATCATA
TGCCAAGTACGCCCCCTATTGACGTCAATGACGGTAAATGGCCCGCCTGGCATTGTGCCCAGTACATGAC
CTTATGGGACTTTCCTACTTGGCAGTACATCTACGTATTAGTCATCGCTATTACCATGGTCGAGGTGAGC
CCCACGTTCTGCTTCACTCTCCCCATCTCCCCCCCCTCCCCACCCCCAATTTTGTATTTATTTATTTTTT
AATTATTTTGTGCA
