>Addgene plasmid #63599 | pX330A_dCas9-1x5 | addgene partial sequence | sequence record 113888 | hSpCas9-R1 5'-CGCTCGTGCTTCTTATCCTC-3'
AGCTGTCGTCCACCTTGGCCATCTCGTTGCTGAAGATCTCTTGCAGATAGCAGATCCGGTTCTTCCGTCT
GGTGTATCTTCTTCTGGCGGTTCTCTTCAGCCGGGTGGCCTCGGCTGTTTCGCCGCTGTCGAACAGCAGG
GCTCCGATCAGGTTCTTCTTGATGCTGTGCCGGTCGGTGTTGCCCAGCACCTTGAATTTCTTGCTGGGCA
CCTTGTACTCGTCGGTGATCACGGCCCAGCCCACAGAGTTGGTGCCGATGGCCAGGCCGATGCTGTACTT
CTTGTCGGCTGCTGGGACTCCGTGGATACCGACCTTCCGCTTCTTCTTTGGGGCCATCTTATCGTCATCG
TCTTTGTAATCAATATCATGATCCTTGTAGTCTCCGTCGTGGTCCTTATAGTCCATGGTGGCACCGGTCC
AACCTGAAAAAAAGTGATTTCAGGCAGGTGCTCCAGGTAATTAAACATTAATACCCCACCAACCAACCAT
CCCTTAAACCCTTACCTCTTGCTCAGCTAATTACAGCCCGGAGGAGAAGGGCCGTCCCGCCCGCTCACCT
GTGGGAGTAACGCGGTCAGTCAGAGCCGGGGCGGGCGGCGCGAGG
